Addgene plasmid #37304: pUAS-Tum
Depositing lab: Norbert Perrimon. Depositing organization: Harvard Medical School. Publication: Activation of a Drosophila Janus kinase (JAK) causes hematopoietic neoplasia and developmental defects. Harrison DA, Binari R, Nahreini TS, Gilman M, Perrimon N. EMBO J. 1995 Jun 15;14(12):2857-65. PubMed 7796812.
Backbone
  Vector backbone: pUAST
  Backbone size w/o insert (bp): 8904
  Vector type: Insect Expression
Growth in bacteria
  Bacterial resistance: Ampicillin, 100 μg/mL
  Growth temperature: 37°C
  Growth strain: DH5alpha
  Copy number: Unknown
Gene/Insert
  Gene/Insert name: hopTum-1 (alt names: Tumorous-lethal; Tum-1)
  Species: D. melanogaster (fly)
  Mutation: Tul-l mutation is a G to A transversion at nucleotide 1641 resulting in the substitution of a Glu for a Gly at amino acid 341
  GenBank ID: AAA62441.1
  Entrez Gene: hop (a.k.a. Dmel_CG1594, 4, CG1594, Dm JAK, DmHD-160, Dmel\CG1594, HD-160, HOP, Hop, Hop1, Hop2, Hpo, JAK, Jak, L4, Tum, Tum-1, d-jak, hop/JAK, jak, l(1)10Be, l(1)G18, l(1)L4, l(1)hop, msvl)
  Promoter: Hsp70
  Cloning method: Restriction Enzyme; 5′ cloning site NotI (unknown if destroyed); 3′ cloning site XbaI (unknown if destroyed)
  Sequencing primers: 5′ pUAST-5 (5'-CTGCAACTAAAATCTGCCAAGAAG-3')
Terms and licenses: Academic/Nonprofit Terms; Industry Terms: Not Available to Industry
Depositor comments: Perrimon Lab plasmid #102 The pUAS-Tum was made by the insertion of the NotI-XbaI fragment from pCaShs-Tum (Addgene plasmid# 37303) into pUAST.
How to cite: pUAS-Tum was a gift from Norbert Perrimon (Addgene plasmid # 37304 ; http://n2t.net/addgene:37304 ; RRID:Addgene_37304)
