[The description below was written by a language model from this plasmid's Addgene catalogue record.]
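Description:
pUAS-Tum is a Drosophila expression plasmid built on the pUAST backbone (about 8.9 kb without insert), the standard vector for GAL4/UAS-driven transgene expression in flies. It is propagated in E. coli under ampicillin selection. No feature table is provided, so individual backbone elements are not documented here. In general, pUAST places GAL4-responsive upstream activating sequences in front of a minimal Hsp70 promoter, which matches the Hsp70 promoter listed in the record. It typically also carries P-element ends and a mini-white eye-colour marker for germline transformation and identification of transgenic flies.

The insert is hopTum-1 (also called Tumorous-lethal or Tum-1), a mutant allele of the D. melanogaster hopscotch (hop) gene, which encodes the fly Janus kinase (JAK). The record describes the mutation as a G-to-A change at nucleotide 1641 that replaces glycine with glutamate at amino acid 341. It labels this change a transversion, although G-to-A is formally a transition. The coding fragment was transferred as a NotI–XbaI piece from a related heat-shock construct, pCaShs-Tum, into pUAST. The record does not state whether these sites were preserved, and it lists no epitope tags or reporters.

Because expression depends on GAL4, crossing transgenic flies to tissue-specific GAL4 driver lines allows the mutant kinase to be expressed in a spatially and temporally controlled way. According to the associated publication, the construct served to study how activation of the Drosophila JAK leads to hematopoietic neoplasia and developmental defects, which makes it a tool for hyperactivating JAK/STAT signalling in vivo.
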