>Addgene plasmid #37304 | pUAS-Tum | addgene partial sequence | sequence record 49459 | pUAST-5 5'-CTGCAACTAAAATCTGCCAAGAAG-3'
ATAGGGAATTGGGAATTCGTTAACAGATCTGCGGCCGCGTAAGGAAACTGCTCCAGCCAAGGAACTGGGC
TTGCAGGAGCAGCAGATAGCACCCAGCCCACAAGGGACCACTCACCGACAATCCTCTCATGGCCCTGGCC
AACGGGGGAGAGGATAGAATGGACGACAGCAGCAGCGGACGCACTTCGCTGGCGGACAGCGCCAGCCTGA
CGAACTCCTCGCTGCGCAGCGGCACCTCCTCGCAGAGCATCCACACCAACGATGGCACAATCCGTGTGTT
CAACTTCACCACCGGCGAATTTGAGCGTTTCCATCCCAACATGCTGTGCGAGGAGATCTGCAATACGATG
TGCCGCCAGCTGGGCATTGCACCAATTGCCCAGCTGCTCTACGGAATACGGGAGCACTCGACATCGCGAC
GTCCCTCGCCGCTGGTGCGTTTGGATCTGACGTGGTGCCTGCCCGGCGAGCGACTCAACTGCCAGCTGGT
CTATTGCTTTCGGATGCGTTTCCGTGTGCCCGAATTGGATAGCCAGCTGGAGTTGATCGATGGACGGAGC
CACAAGTTCCTCTACCGCCAAATGCGCTACGATATGCGGACCGAGCAAATCCCGGAGATTCGCTATCCGG
AGCACAAGGACAAATCAACGGGACTGGCCGTGATGGATATGCTAATCGACGATCAGGAACAGTCGGAGGA
TCAGCAGGCGATGCGCTCCATCGAGAAGCTTTACAAACTGTATTTGCCACCGAGCTTGTGGCGCGCCCAC
AGCTTCTTTGTGGGCTCCAA
