>Addgene plasmid #37304 | pUAS-Tum | addgene partial sequence | sequence record 49817 | dhop-F 5'-tcgaccaacactctgtccac-3'
ATTCCCTGGAGCCTGAACTCAAGGTGGCCAGGGTCACCTCCGAGGCCACACTCAAGTGGATCCTTGTTGG
CGCCGTGGAAGGAATTGTTATGATCTCCAAAATCAACGACACCTCTGTGCGGCTGGAAATCGTTGGTCTG
CCCAAGGGCTACGAGATGCAGTTTCAGACGGAGAAGGAGATGAAGTCCTTCATCTCCTACCTGGGCATCT
ACATCAGATTGTCGAGCAAATGGATGCNGGATCTGTGCCATTCGTACCGCACGCCCTCCCTGGAGGAGCT
GAGCTCCCTCCACTGCCNTGGTCCAATCGGCGGTGCCTACTCGCTGATGAAGCTGCACGAGAACGGTGAC
AAGTGCGGCAGCTATATTGTGCGTGAATGCGATCGAGAATAC
